Addgene plasmid #125393: Lenti-(BB)-hPGK-KRAB-dCas9-P2A-BlastR rs11257655-guide1
Purpose: CRISPR-mediated repression of human islet enhancer containing T2D-associated variant rs11257655 (CDC123/CAMK1D GWAS locus)
Depositing lab: Jorge Ferrer. Depositing organization: Imperial College London. Publication: Human pancreatic islet three-dimensional chromatin architecture provides insights into the genetics of type 2 diabetes. Miguel-Escalada I, Bonas-Guarch S, Cebola I, Ponsa-Cobas J, Mendieta-Esteban J, Atla G, Javierre BM, Rolando DMY, Farabella I, Morgan CC, Garcia-Hurtado J, Beucher A, Moran I, Pasquali L, Ramos-Rodriguez M, Appel EVR, Linneberg A, Gjesing AP, Witte DR, Pedersen O, Grarup N, Ravassard P, Torrents D, Mercader JM, Piemonti L, Berney T, de Koning EJP, Kerr-Conte J, Pattou F, Fedko IO, Groop L, Prokopenko I, Hansen T, Marti-Renom MA, Fraser P, Ferrer J. Nat Genet. 2019 Jun 28. pii: 10.1038/s41588-019-0457-0. doi: 10.1038/s41588-019-0457-0. PubMed 31253982.
Backbone
  Vector backbone: Lenti-(BB)-hPGK-KRAB-dCas9-P2A-BlastR
  Backbone manufacturer: Jorge Ferrer (Addgene #118155)
  Vector type: Mammalian Expression, Lentiviral, CRISPR
  Selectable markers: Blasticidin
Growth in bacteria
  Bacterial resistance: Ampicillin, 100 μg/mL
  Growth temperature: 37°C
  Growth strain: Stbl3
  Copy number: High Copy
Gene/Insert
  Gene/Insert name: KRAB-dCas9-2A-BlastR
  gRNA/shRNA sequence: GTGGAAAGGTAGCTGTGGGA
  Species: H. sapiens (human)
  Promoter: hPGK and U6
  Tag / fusion protein: HA (C terminal on backbone)
  Cloning method: Restriction Enzyme; 5′ cloning site Unknown (destroyed during cloning); 3′ cloning site Unknown (destroyed during cloning)
  Sequencing primers: 5′ GATCCGCCACCATGGATGC
Terms and licenses: Academic/Nonprofit Terms; Industry Terms: Not Available to Industry
How to cite: Lenti-(BB)-hPGK-KRAB-dCas9-P2A-BlastR rs11257655-guide1 was a gift from Jorge Ferrer (Addgene plasmid # 125393 ; http://n2t.net/addgene:125393 ; RRID:Addgene_125393)
