[The description below was written by a language model from this plasmid's Addgene catalogue record and pLannotate feature annotations shown in this document.]
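Description:
Lenti-(BB)-hPGK-KRAB-dCas9-P2A-BlastR rs11257655-guide1 is an all-in-one lentiviral CRISPR interference plasmid of about 13.4 kb, made by cloning a single guide into the depositor's empty Lenti-(BB)-hPGK-KRAB-dCas9-P2A-BlastR backbone by restriction cloning that destroyed the sites. It is propagated in E. coli through a high-copy ColE1/pUC-type origin with ampicillin resistance, and an f1 origin is also present. The transfer cassette has a third-generation, self-inactivating layout. A CMV enhancer/promoter drives a truncated HIV-1 5' LTR, followed by the Ψ packaging signal with a gag fragment, the RRE for Rev-dependent RNA export and the cPPT/CTS. WPRE and a ΔU3 3' LTR close the cassette. Outside the LTRs, the backbone carries a bGH polyadenylation signal and an SV40/EM7-driven bleomycin/Zeocin resistance cassette, which would not be packaged into virus.

Two expression units sit between the LTRs. A human U6 Pol III promoter transcribes the guide, whose spacer spans the plasmid's numbering origin and joins the S. pyogenes gRNA scaffold. The human PGK promoter drives the ZNF10 KRAB repression domain fused to Cas9, which the catalogue describes as catalytically dead although the automated annotation simply labels it Cas9. A P2A peptide links this fusion to blasticidin S deaminase, so one transcript yields both the repressor and the blasticidin marker for selecting transduced mammalian cells. The record lists a C-terminal HA tag on the backbone, but neither it nor the P2A is annotated in the feature table. The guide directs KRAB-dCas9 to a human pancreatic islet enhancer containing the type 2 diabetes-associated variant rs11257655 at the CDC123/CAMK1D GWAS locus. Repressing this enhancer allows its regulatory role to be tested.
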