Features (pLannotate 1.2.2; 34 found; start..end, strand, type, name):
      1..76      +  misc_RNA       gRNA scaffold: guide RNA scaffold for the Streptococcus pyogenes CRISPR/Cas9 system
    107..617     +  promoter       hPGK promoter: human phosphoglycerate kinase 1 promoter
    666..851     +  CDS            KRAB: Krüppel-associated box (KRAB) transcriptional repression domain from the human zinc finger protein ZNF10 (Margolin et al., 1994)
    873..4976    +  CDS            Cas9: Cas9 (Csn1) endonuclease from the Streptococcus pyogenes Type II CRISPR/Cas system generates RNA-guided double strand breaks in DNA
   5175..5573    +  CDS            BSD: blasticidin S deaminase; Aspergillus terreus BSD; confers resistance to blasticidin
   5574..5595    +  misc_feature   MCS (fragment): pBluescript multiple cloning site
   5598..6186    +  misc_feature   WPRE: woodchuck hepatitis virus posttranscriptional regulatory element
   6237..6256    +  misc_feature   cPPT/CTS (fragment): central polypurine tract and central termination sequence of HIV-1
   6258..6491    +  LTR            3' LTR (ΔU3): self-inactivating 3' long terminal repeat (LTR) from HIV-1
   6523..6747    +  polyA_signal   bGH poly(A) signal: bovine growth hormone polyadenylation signal
   6751..6772    +  promoter       SV40 promoter (fragment): SV40 enhancer and early promoter
   6793..7221    +  rep_origin     f1 ori (sequence partly withheld): f1 bacteriophage origin of replication; arrow indicates direction of (+) strand synthesis
   7235..7564    +  promoter       SV40 promoter: SV40 enhancer and early promoter
   7612..7659    +  promoter       EM7 promoter: synthetic bacterial promoter&nbsp
   7678..8052    +  CDS            BleoR: antibiotic-binding protein; Sh ble from Streptoalloteichus hindustanus; confers resistance to bleomycin, phleomycin, and Zeocin™
   8062..8187    +  CDS            ble (fragment): BLE_KLEPN - Experimental evidence at protein level: Swiss-Prot protein existence level 1. Binding protein with a strong affinity to the bleomycin family of antibiotics. Binds to CL990; an antimitotic-antibiotic compound. From Klebsiella pneumoniae.
   8182..8303    +  polyA_signal   SV40 poly(A) signal: SV40 polyadenylation signal
   8374..8396    -  protein_bind   lac operator (fragment): The lac repressor binds to the lac operator to inhibit transcription in E. coli. This inhibition can be relieved by adding lactose or isopropyl-β-D-thiogalactopyranoside (IPTG). lac repressor encoded by lacI
   8400..8430    -  promoter       lac promoter: promoter for the E. coli lac operon
   8445..8466    -  protein_bind   CAP binding site: CAP binding activates transcription in the presence of cAMP. E. coli catabolite activator protein
   8479..8571    -  CDS            lacI (fragment): lac repressor; lacI; The lac repressor binds to the lac operator to inhibit transcription in E. coli. This inhibition can be relieved by adding lactose or isopropyl-β-D-thiogalactopyranoside (IPTG).
   8754..9342    -  rep_origin     ori: high-copy-number ColE1/pMB1/pBR322/pUC origin of replication
   9513..10373   -  CDS            AmpR: β-lactamase; bla; confers resistance to ampicillin, carbenicillin, and related antibiotics
  10374..10478   -  promoter       AmpR promoter: bla
  10537..10589   -  misc_feature   bom (fragment): basis of mobility region from pBR322
  10744..11123   +  enhancer       CMV enhancer: human cytomegalovirus immediate early enhancer
  11124..11323   +  promoter       CMV promoter: human cytomegalovirus (CMV) immediate early promoter
  11341..11521   +  LTR            5' LTR (truncated): truncated 5' long terminal repeat (LTR) from HIV-1
  11568..11693   +  misc_feature   HIV-1 Ψ: packaging signal of human immunodeficiency virus type 1
  11677..12040   +  CDS            HIV-1 gag (fragment): gag protein from human immunodeficiency virus 1; gag
  12186..12419   +  misc_feature   RRE: The Rev response element (RRE) of HIV-1 allows for Rev-dependent mRNA export from the nucleus to the cytoplasm.
  12796..12896   +  CDS            Rev (fragment): human immunodeficiency virus 1 (HIV-1) Rev protein; rev; enhances nuclear export of unspliced and incompletely spliced viral mRNAs
  12946..13063   +  misc_feature   cPPT/CTS: central polypurine tract and central termination sequence of HIV-1
  13114..13354   +  promoter       U6 promoter: RNA polymerase III promoter for human U6 snRNA
>Addgene plasmid #125393 | Lenti-(BB)-hPGK-KRAB-dCas9-P2A-BlastR rs11257655-guide1 | depositor full sequence | sequence record 239963 | Full Sequence
GTTTTAGAGCTAGAAATAGCAAGTTAAAATAAGGCTAGTCCGTTATCAACTTGAAAAAGTGGCACCGAGT
CGGTGCTTTTTTGAATTCGCTAGCTAGGTCTTGAAAGGGGTTGGGGTTGCGCCTTTTCCAAGGCAGCCCT
GGGTTTGCGCAGGGACGCGGCTGCTCTGGGCGTGGTTCCGGGAAACGCAGCGGCGCCGACCCTGGGTCTC
GCACATTCTTCACGTCCGTTCGCAGCGTCACCCGGATCTTCGCCGCTACCCTTGTGGGCCCCCCGGCGAC
GCTTCCTGCTCCGCCCCTAAGTCGGGAAGGTTCCTTGCGGTTCGCGGCGTGCCGGACGTGACAAACGGAA
GCCGCACGTCTCACTAGTACCCTCGCAGACGGACAGCGCCAGGGAGCAATGGCAGCGCGCCGACCGCGAT
GGGCTGTGGCCAATAGCGGCTGCTCAGCAGGGCGCGCCGAGAGCAGCGGCCGGGAAGGGGCGGTGCGGGA
GGCGGGGTGTGGGGCGGTAGTGTGGGCCCTGTTCCTGCCCGCGCGGTGTTCCGCATTCTGCAAGCCTCCG
GAGCGCACGTCGGCAGTCGGCTCCCTCGTTGACCGAATCACCGACCTCTCTCCCCAGGACCGGTGATCCG
CCACCATGGATGCTAAGTCACTAACTGCCTGGTCCCGGACACTGGTGACCTTCAAGGATGTATTTGTGGA
CTTCACCAGGGAGGAGTGGAAGCTGCTGGACACTGCTCAGCAGATCGTGTACAGAAATGTGATGCTGGAG
AACTATAAGAACCTGGTTTCCTTGGGTTATCAGCTTACTAAGCCAGATGTGATCCTCCGGTTGGAGAAGG
GAGAAGAGCCCGGCGGTTCCGGCGGAGGGTCGATGGACAAGAAGTACAGCATCGGCCTGGCCATCGGCAC
CAACTCTGTCGGCTGGGCCGTGATCACCGACGAGTACAAGGTGCCCAGCAAGAAATTCAAGGTGCTGGGC
AACACCGACCGGCACAGCATCAAGAAGAACCTGATCGGCGCCCTGCTGTTCGACAGCGGAGAAACAGCCG
AGGCCACCCGGCTGAAGAGAACCGCCAGAAGAAGATACACCAGACGGAAGAACCGGATCTGCTATCTGCA
AGAGATCTTCAGCAACGAGATGGCCAAGGTGGACGACAGCTTCTTCCACAGACTGGAAGAGTCCTTCCTG
GTGGAAGAGGATAAGAAGCACGAGCGGCACCCCATCTTCGGCAACATCGTGGACGAGGTGGCCTACCACG
AGAAGTACCCCACCATCTACCACCTGAGAAAGAAACTGGTGGACAGCACCGACAAGGCCGACCTGCGGCT
GATCTATCTGGCCCTGGCCCACATGATCAAGTTCCGGGGCCACTTCCTGATCGAGGGCGACCTGAACCCC
GACAACAGCGACGTGGACAAGCTGTTCATCCAGCTGGTGCAGACCTACAACCAGCTGTTCGAGGAAAACC
CCATCAACGCCAGCGGCGTGGACGCCAAGGCCATCCTGTCTGCCAGACTGAGCAAGAGCAGACGGCTGGA
AAATCTGATCGCCCAGCTGCCCGGCGAGAAGAAGAATGGCCTGTTCGGCAACCTGATTGCCCTGAGCCTG
GGCCTGACCCCCAACTTCAAGAGCAACTTCGACCTGGCCGAGGATGCCAAACTGCAGCTGAGCAAGGACA
CCTACGACGACGACCTGGACAACCTGCTGGCCCAGATCGGCGACCAGTACGCCGACCTGTTTCTGGCCGC
CAAGAACCTGTCCGACGCCATCCTGCTGAGCGACATCCTGAGAGTGAACACCGAGATCACCAAGGCCCCC
CTGAGCGCCTCTATGATCAAGAGATACGACGAGCACCACCAGGACCTGACCCTGCTGAAAGCTCTCGTGC
GGCAGCAGCTGCCTGAGAAGTACAAAGAGATTTTCTTCGACCAGAGCAAGAACGGCTACGCCGGCTACAT
CGATGGCGGAGCCAGCCAGGAAGAGTTCTACAAGTTCATCAAGCCCATCCTGGAAAAGATGGACGGCACC
GAGGAACTGCTCGTGAAGCTGAACAGAGAGGACCTGCTGCGGAAGCAGCGGACCTTCGACAACGGCAGCA
TCCCCCACCAGATCCACCTGGGAGAGCTGCACGCCATTCTGCGGCGGCAGGAAGATTTTTACCCATTCCT
GAAGGACAACCGGGAAAAGATCGAGAAGATCCTGACCTTCCGCATCCCCTACTACGTGGGCCCTCTGGCC
AGGGGAAACAGCAGATTCGCCTGGATGACCAGAAAGAGCGAGGAAACCATCACCCCCTGGAACTTCGAGG
AAGTGGTGGACAAGGGCGCCAGCGCCCAGAGCTTCATCGAGCGGATGACCAACTTCGATAAGAACCTGCC
CAACGAGAAGGTGCTGCCCAAGCACAGCCTGCTGTACGAGTACTTCACCGTGTACAACGAGCTGACCAAA
GTGAAATACGTGACCGAGGGAATGAGAAAGCCCGCCTTCCTGAGCGGCGAGCAGAAAAAAGCCATCGTGG
ACCTGCTGTTCAAGACCAACCGGAAAGTGACCGTGAAGCAGCTGAAAGAGGACTACTTCAAGAAAATCGA
GTGCTTCGACTCCGTGGAAATCTCCGGCGTGGAAGATCGGTTCAACGCCTCCCTGGGCACATACCACGAT
CTGCTGAAAATTATCAAGGACAAGGACTTCCTGGACAATGAGGAAAACGAGGACATTCTGGAAGATATCG
TGCTGACCCTGACACTGTTTGAGGACAGAGAGATGATCGAGGAACGGCTGAAAACCTATGCCCACCTGTT
CGACGACAAAGTGATGAAGCAGCTGAAGCGGCGGAGATACACCGGCTGGGGCAGGCTGAGCCGGAAGCTG
ATCAACGGCATCCGGGACAAGCAGTCCGGCAAGACAATCCTGGATTTCCTGAAGTCCGACGGCTTCGCCA
ACAGAAACTTCATGCAGCTGATCCACGACGACAGCCTGACCTTTAAAGAGGACATCCAGAAAGCCCAGGT
GTCCGGCCAGGGCGATAGCCTGCACGAGCACATTGCCAATCTGGCCGGCAGCCCCGCCATTAAGAAGGGC
ATCCTGCAGACAGTGAAGGTGGTGGACGAGCTCGTGAAAGTGATGGGCCGGCACAAGCCCGAGAACATCG
TGATCGAAATGGCCAGAGAGAACCAGACCACCCAGAAGGGACAGAAGAACAGCCGCGAGAGAATGAAGCG
GATCGAAGAGGGCATCAAAGAGCTGGGCAGCCAGATCCTGAAAGAACACCCCGTGGAAAACACCCAGCTG
CAGAACGAGAAGCTGTACCTGTACTACCTGCAGAATGGGCGGGATATGTACGTGGACCAGGAACTGGACA
TCAACCGGCTGTCCGACTACGATGTGGACGCTATCGTGCCTCAGAGCTTTCTGAAGGACGACTCCATCGA
TAACAAAGTGCTGACTCGGAGCGACAAGAACCGGGGCAAGAGCGACAACGTGCCCTCCGAAGAGGTCGTG
AAGAAGATGAAGAACTACTGGCGCCAGCTGCTGAATGCCAAGCTGATTACCCAGAGGAAGTTCGACAATC
TGACCAAGGCCGAGAGAGGCGGCCTGAGCGAACTGGATAAGGCCGGCTTCATCAAGAGACAGCTGGTGGA
AACCCGGCAGATCACAAAGCACGTGGCACAGATCCTGGACTCCCGGATGAACACTAAGTACGACGAGAAC
GACAAACTGATCCGGGAAGTGAAAGTGATCACCCTGAAGTCCAAGCTGGTGTCCGATTTCCGGAAGGATT
TCCAGTTTTACAAAGTGCGCGAGATCAACAACTACCACCACGCCCACGACGCCTACCTGAACGCCGTCGT
GGGAACCGCCCTGATCAAAAAGTACCCTAAGCTGGAAAGCGAGTTCGTGTACGGCGACTACAAGGTGTAC
GACGTGCGGAAGATGATCGCCAAGAGCGAGCAGGAAATCGGCAAGGCTACCGCCAAGTACTTCTTCTACA
GCAACATCATGAACTTTTTCAAGACCGAGATTACCCTGGCCAACGGCGAGATCCGGAAGCGGCCTCTGAT
CGAGACAAACGGCGAAACAGGCGAGATCGTGTGGGATAAGGGCCGGGACTTTGCCACCGTGCGGAAAGTG
CTGTCTATGCCCCAAGTGAATATCGTGAAAAAGACCGAGGTGCAGACAGGCGGCTTCAGCAAAGAGTCTA
TCCTGCCCAAGAGGAACAGCGACAAGCTGATCGCCAGAAAGAAGGACTGGGACCCTAAGAAGTACGGCGG
CTTCGACAGCCCCACCGTGGCCTATTCTGTGCTGGTGGTGGCCAAAGTGGAAAAGGGCAAGTCCAAGAAA
CTGAAGAGTGTGAAAGAGCTGCTGGGGATCACCATCATGGAAAGAAGCAGCTTCGAGAAGAATCCCATCG
ACTTTCTGGAAGCCAAGGGCTACAAAGAAGTGAAAAAGGACCTGATCATCAAGCTGCCTAAGTACTCCCT
GTTCGAGCTGGAAAACGGCCGGAAGAGAATGCTGGCCTCTGCCGGCGAACTGCAGAAGGGAAACGAACTG
GCCCTGCCCTCCAAATATGTGAACTTCCTGTACCTGGCCAGCCACTATGAGAAGCTGAAGGGCTCCCCCG
AGGATAATGAGCAGAAACAGCTGTTTGTGGAACAGCACAAACACTACCTGGACGAGATCATCGAGCAGAT
CAGCGAGTTCTCCAAGAGAGTGATCCTGGCCGACGCTAATCTGGACAAGGTGCTGAGCGCCTACAACAAG
CACAGAGACAAGCCTATCAGAGAGCAGGCCGAGAATATCATCCACCTGTTTACCCTGACCAATCTGGGAG
CCCCTGCCGCCTTCAAGTACTTTGACACCACCATCGACCGGAAGAGGTACACCAGCACCAAAGAGGTGCT
GGACGCCACCCTGATCCACCAGAGCATCACCGGCCTGTACGAGACACGGATCGACCTGTCTCAGCTGGGA
GGCGACGCCTATCCCTATGACGTGCCCGATTATGCCAGCCTGGGCAGCGGCTCCCCCAAGAAAAAACGCA
AGGTGGAAGATCCTAAGAAAAAGCGGAAAGTGGACGGCATTGGTAGTGGGAGCAACGGCAGCAGCGGGGA
TCCGGCCGCAACAAACTTCTCTCTGCTGAAACAAGCCGGAGATGTCGAAGAGAATCCTGGACCGATGGCC
AAGCCTTTGTCTCAAGAAGAATCCACCCTCATTGAAAGAGCAACGGCTACAATCAACAGCATCCCCATCT
CTGAAGACTACAGCGTCGCCAGCGCAGCTCTCTCTAGCGACGGCCGCATCTTCACTGGTGTCAATGTATA
TCATTTTACTGGGGGACCTTGTGCAGAACTCGTGGTGCTGGGCACTGCTGCTGCTGCGGCAGCTGGCAAC
CTGACTTGTATCGTCGCGATCGGAAATGAGAACAGGGGCATCTTGAGCCCCTGCGGACGGTGCCGACAGG
TGCTTCTCGATCTGCATCCTGGGATCAAAGCCATAGTGAAGGACAGTGATGGACAGCCGACGGCAGTTGG
GATTCGTGAATTGCTGCCCTCTGGTTATGTGTGGGAGGGCTAAGAATTCGATATCAAGCTTATCGGTAAT
CAACCTCTGGATTACAAAATTTGTGAAAGATTGACTGGTATTCTTAACTATGTTGCTCCTTTTACGCTAT
GTGGATACGCTGCTTTAATGCCTTTGTATCATGCTATTGCTTCCCGTATGGCTTTCATTTTCTCCTCCTT
GTATAAATCCTGGTTGCTGTCTCTTTATGAGGAGTTGTGGCCCGTTGTCAGGCAACGTGGCGTGGTGTGC
ACTGTGTTTGCTGACGCAACCCCCACTGGTTGGGGCATTGCCACCACCTGTCAGCTCCTTTCCGGGACTT
TCGCTTTCCCCCTCCCTATTGCCACGGCGGAACTCATCGCCGCCTGCCTTGCCCGCTGCTGGACAGGGGC
TCGGCTGTTGGGCACTGACAATTCCGTGGTGTTGTCGGGGAAATCATCGTCCTTTCCTTGGCTGCTCGCC
TGTGTTGCCACCTGGATTCTGCGCGGGACGTCCTTCTGCTACGTCCCTTCGGCCCTCAATCCAGCGGACC
TTCCTTCCCGCGGCCTGCTGCCGGCTCTGCGGCCTCTTCCGCGTCTTCGCCTTCGCCCTCAGACGAGTCG
GATCTCCCTTTGGGCCGCCTCCCCGCGTCGACTTTAAGACCAATGACTTACAAGGCAGCTGTAGATCTTA
GCCACTTTTTAAAAGAAAAGGGGGGACTGGAAGGGCTAATTCACTCCCAACGAAGACAAGATCTGCTTTT
TGCTTGTACTGGGTCTCTCTGGTTAGACCAGATCTGAGCCTGGGAGCTCTCTGGCTAACTAGGGAACCCA
CTGCTTAAGCCTCAATAAAGCTTGCCTTGAGTGCTTCAAGTAGTGTGTGCCCGTCTGTTGTGTGACTCTG
GTAACTAGAGATCCCTCAGACCCTTTTAGTCAGTGTGGAAAATCTCTAGCAGGGCCCGTTTAAACCCGCT
GATCAGCCTCGACTGTGCCTTCTAGTTGCCAGCCATCTGTTGTTTGCCCCTCCCCCGTGCCTTCCTTGAC
CCTGGAAGGTGCCACTCCCACTGTCCTTTCCTAATAAAATGAGGAAATTGCATCGCATTGTCTGAGTAGG
TGTCATTCTATTCTGGGGGGTGGGGTGGGGCAGGACAGCAAGGGGGAGGATTGGGAAGACAATAGCAGGC
ATGCTGGGGATGCGGTGGGCTCTATGGCTTCTGAGGCGGAAAGAACCAGCTGGGGCTCTAGGGGGTATCC
CC
[124 nt withheld, positions 6793-6916]
C
[91 nt withheld, positions 6918-7008]
A
[49 nt withheld, positions 7010-7058]
CCTTTGACGTTGGAGTCCACGTTCTTT
[37 nt withheld, positions 7086-7122]
ACCCTATCTCGGTCTATTCTTTTGATTTATAAGGGATTTTGCCGATTTCGGCCTATTGGTTAAAAAATGA
GCTGATTTAACAAAAATTTAACGCGAATTAATTCTGTGGAATGTGTGTCAGTTAGGGTGTGGAAAGTCCC
CAGGCTCCCCAGCAGGCAGAAGTATGCAAAGCATGCATCTCAATTAGTCAGCAACCAGGTGTGGAAAGTC
CCCAGGCTCCCCAGCAGGCAGAAGTATGCAAAGCATGCATCTCAATTAGTCAGCAACCATAGTCCCGCCC
CTAACTCCGCCCATCCCGCCCCTAACTCCGCCCAGTTCCGCCCATTCTCCGCCCCATGGCTGACTAATTT
TTTTTATTTATGCAGAGGCCGAGGCCGCCTCTGCCTCTGAGCTATTCCAGAAGTAGTGAGGAGGCTTTTT
TGGAGGCCTAGGCTTTTGCAAAAAGCTCCCGGGAGCTTGTATATCCATTTTCGGATCTGATCAGCACGTG
TTGACAATTAATCATCGGCATAGTATATCGGCATAGTATAATACGACAAGGTGAGGAACTAAACCATGGC
CAAGTTGACCAGTGCCGTTCCGGTGCTCACCGCGCGCGACGTCGCCGGAGCGGTCGAGTTCTGGACCGAC
CGGCTCGGGTTCTCCCGGGACTTCGTGGAGGACGACTTCGCCGGTGTGGTCCGGGACGACGTGACCCTGT
TCATCAGCGCGGTCCAGGACCAGGTGGTGCCGGACAACACCCTGGCCTGGGTGTGGGTGCGCGGCCTGGA
CGAGCTGTACGCCGAGTGGTCGGAGGTCGTGTCCACGAACTTCCGGGACGCCTCCGGGCCGGCCATGACC
GAGATCGGCGAGCAGCCGTGGGGGCGGGAGTTCGCCCTGCGCGACCCGGCCGGCAACTGCGTGCACTTCG
TGGCCGAGGAGCAGGACTGACACGTGCTACGAGATTTCGATTCCACCGCCGCCTTCTATGAAAGGTTGGG
CTTCGGAATCGTTTTCCGGGACGCCGGCTGGATGATCCTCCAGCGCGGGGATCTCATGCTGGAGTTCTTC
GCCCACCCCAACTTGTTTATTGCAGCTTATAATGGTTACAAATAAAGCAATAGCATCACAAATTTCACAA
ATAAAGCATTTTTTTCACTGCATTCTAGTTGTGGTTTGTCCAAACTCATCAATGTATCTTATCATGTCTG
TATACCGTCGACCTCTAGCTAGAGCTTGGCGTAATCATGGTCATAGCTGTTTCCTGTGTGAAATTGTTAT
CCGCTCACAATTCCACACAACATACGAGCCGGAAGCATAAAGTGTAAAGCCTGGGGTGCCTAATGAGTGA
GCTAACTCACATTAATTGCGTTGCGCTCACTGCCCGCTTTCCAGTCGGGAAACCTGTCGTGCCAGCTGCA
TTAATGAATCGGCCAACGCGCGGGGAGAGGCGGTTTGCGTATTGGGCGCTCTTCCGCTTCCTCGCTCACT
GACTCGCTGCGCTCGGTCGTTCGGCTGCGGCGAGCGGTATCAGCTCACTCAAAGGCGGTAATACGGTTAT
CCACAGAATCAGGGGATAACGCAGGAAAGAACATGTGAGCAAAAGGCCAGCAAAAGGCCAGGAACCGTAA
AAAGGCCGCGTTGCTGGCGTTTTTCCATAGGCTCCGCCCCCCTGACGAGCATCACAAAAATCGACGCTCA
AGTCAGAGGTGGCGAAACCCGACAGGACTATAAAGATACCAGGCGTTTCCCCCTGGAAGCTCCCTCGTGC
GCTCTCCTGTTCCGACCCTGCCGCTTACCGGATACCTGTCCGCCTTTCTCCCTTCGGGAAGCGTGGCGCT
TTCTCATAGCTCACGCTGTAGGTATCTCAGTTCGGTGTAGGTCGTTCGCTCCAAGCTGGGCTGTGTGCAC
GAACCCCCCGTTCAGCCCGACCGCTGCGCCTTATCCGGTAACTATCGTCTTGAGTCCAACCCGGTAAGAC
ACGACTTATCGCCACTGGCAGCAGCCACTGGTAACAGGATTAGCAGAGCGAGGTATGTAGGCGGTGCTAC
AGAGTTCTTGAAGTGGTGGCCTAACTACGGCTACACTAGAAGAACAGTATTTGGTATCTGCGCTCTGCTG
AAGCCAGTTACCTTCGGAAAAAGAGTTGGTAGCTCTTGATCCGGCAAACAAACCACCGCTGGTAGCGGTG
GTTTTTTTGTTTGCAAGCAGCAGATTACGCGCAGAAAAAAAGGATCTCAAGAAGATCCTTTGATCTTTTC
TACGGGGTCTGACGCTCAGTGGAACGAAAACTCACGTTAAGGGATTTTGGTCATGAGATTATCAAAAAGG
ATCTTCACCTAGATCCTTTTAAATTAAAAATGAAGTTTTAAATCAATCTAAAGTATATATGAGTAAACTT
GGTCTGACAGTTACCAATGCTTAATCAGTGAGGCACCTATCTCAGCGATCTGTCTATTTCGTTCATCCAT
AGTTGCCTGACTCCCCGTCGTGTAGATAACTACGATACGGGAGGGCTTACCATCTGGCCCCAGTGCTGCA
ATGATACCGCGAGACCCACGCTCACCGGCTCCAGATTTATCAGCAATAAACCAGCCAGCCGGAAGGGCCG
AGCGCAGAAGTGGTCCTGCAACTTTATCCGCCTCCATCCAGTCTATTAATTGTTGCCGGGAAGCTAGAGT
AAGTAGTTCGCCAGTTAATAGTTTGCGCAACGTTGTTGCCATTGCTACAGGCATCGTGGTGTCACGCTCG
TCGTTTGGTATGGCTTCATTCAGCTCCGGTTCCCAACGATCAAGGCGAGTTACATGATCCCCCATGTTGT
GCAAAAAAGCGGTTAGCTCCTTCGGTCCTCCGATCGTTGTCAGAAGTAAGTTGGCCGCAGTGTTATCACT
CATGGTTATGGCAGCACTGCATAATTCTCTTACTGTCATGCCATCCGTAAGATGCTTTTCTGTGACTGGT
GAGTACTCAACCAAGTCATTCTGAGAATAGTGTATGCGGCGACCGAGTTGCTCTTGCCCGGCGTCAATAC
GGGATAATACCGCGCCACATAGCAGAACTTTAAAAGTGCTCATCATTGGAAAACGTTCTTCGGGGCGAAA
ACTCTCAAGGATCTTACCGCTGTTGAGATCCAGTTCGATGTAACCCACTCGTGCACCCAACTGATCTTCA
GCATCTTTTACTTTCACCAGCGTTTCTGGGTGAGCAAAAACAGGAAGGCAAAATGCCGCAAAAAAGGGAA
TAAGGGCGACACGGAAATGTTGAATACTCATACTCTTCCTTTTTCAATATTATTGAAGCATTTATCAGGG
TTATTGTCTCATGAGCGGATACATATTTGAATGTATTTAGAAAAATAAACAAATAGGGGTTCCGCGCACA
TTTCCCCGAAAAGTGCCACCTGACGTCGACGGATCGGGAGATCTCCCGATCCCCTATGGTGCACTCTCAG
TACAATCTGCTCTGATGCCGCATAGTTAAGCCAGTATCTGCTCCCTGCTTGTGTGTTGGAGGTCGCTGAG
TAGTGCGCGAGCAAAATTTAAGCTACAACAAGGCAAGGCTTGACCGACAATTGCATGAAGAATCTGCTTA
GGGTTAGGCGTTTTGCGCTGCTTCGCGATGTACGGGCCAGATATACGCGTTGACATTGATTATTGACTAG
TTATTAATAGTAATCAATTACGGGGTCATTAGTTCATAGCCCATATATGGAGTTCCGCGTTACATAACTT
ACGGTAAATGGCCCGCCTGGCTGACCGCCCAACGACCCCCGCCCATTGACGTCAATAATGACGTATGTTC
CCATAGTAACGCCAATAGGGACTTTCCATTGACGTCAATGGGTGGAGTATTTACGGTAAACTGCCCACTT
GGCAGTACATCAAGTGTATCATATGCCAAGTACGCCCCCTATTGACGTCAATGACGGTAAATGGCCCGCC
TGGCATTATGCCCAGTACATGACCTTATGGGACTTTCCTACTTGGCAGTACATCTACGTATTAGTCATCG
CTATTACCATGGTGATGCGGTTTTGGCAGTACATCAATGGGCGTGGATAGCGGTTTGACTCACGGGGATT
TCCAAGTCTCCACCCCATTGACGTCAATGGGAGTTTGTTTTGGCACCAAAATCAACGGGACTTTCCAAAA
TGTCGTAACAACTCCGCCCCATTGACGCAAATGGGCGGTAGGCGTGTACGGTGGGAGGTCTATATAAGCA
GCGCGTTTTGCCTGTACTGGGTCTCTCTGGTTAGACCAGATCTGAGCCTGGGAGCTCTCTGGCTAACTAG
GGAACCCACTGCTTAAGCCTCAATAAAGCTTGCCTTGAGTGCTTCAAGTAGTGTGTGCCCGTCTGTTGTG
TGACTCTGGTAACTAGAGATCCCTCAGACCCTTTTAGTCAGTGTGGAAAATCTCTAGCAGTGGCGCCCGA
ACAGGGACTTGAAAGCGAAAGGGAAACCAGAGGAGCTCTCTCGACGCAGGACTCGGCTTGCTGAAGCGCG
CACGGCAAGAGGCGAGGGGCGGCGACTGGTGAGTACGCCAAAAATTTTGACTAGCGGAGGCTAGAAGGAG
AGAGATGGGTGCGAGAGCGTCAGTATTAAGCGGGGGAGAATTAGATCGCGATGGGAAAAAATTCGGTTAA
GGCCAGGGGGAAAGAAAAAATATAAATTAAAACATATAGTATGGGCAAGCAGGGAGCTAGAACGATTCGC
AGTTAATCCTGGCCTGTTAGAAACATCAGAAGGCTGTAGACAAATACTGGGACAGCTACAACCATCCCTT
CAGACAGGATCAGAAGAACTTAGATCATTATATAATACAGTAGCAACCCTCTATTGTGTGCATCAAAGGA
TAGAGATAAAAGACACCAAGGAAGCTTTAGACAAGATAGAGGAAGAGCAAAACAAAAGTAAGACCACCGC
ACAGCAAGCGGCCGCTGATCTTCAGACCTGGAGGAGGAGATATGAGGGACAATTGGAGAAGTGAATTATA
TAAATATAAAGTAGTAAAAATTGAACCATTAGGAGTAGCACCCACCAAGGCAAAGAGAAGAGTGGTGCAG
AGAGAAAAAAGAGCAGTGGGAATAGGAGCTTTGTTCCTTGGGTTCTTGGGAGCAGCAGGAAGCACTATGG
GCGCAGCGTCAATGACGCTGACGGTACAGGCCAGACAATTATTGTCTGGTATAGTGCAGCAGCAGAACAA
TTTGCTGAGGGCTATTGAGGCGCAACAGCATCTGTTGCAACTCACAGTCTGGGGCATCAAGCAGCTCCAG
GCAAGAATCCTGGCTGTGGAAAGATACCTAAAGGATCAACAGCTCCTGGGGATTTGGGGTTGCTCTGGAA
AACTCATTTGCACCACTGCTGTGCCTTGGAATGCTAGTTGGAGTAATAAATCTCTGGAACAGATTTGGAA
TCACACGACCTGGATGGAGTGGGACAGAGAAATTAACAATTACACAAGCTTAATACACTCCTTAATTGAA
GAATCGCAAAACCAGCAAGAAAAGAATGAACAAGAATTATTGGAATTAGATAAATGGGCAAGTTTGTGGA
ATTGGTTTAACATAACAAATTGGCTGTGGTATATAAAATTATTCATAATGATAGTAGGAGGCTTGGTAGG
TTTAAGAATAGTTTTTGCTGTACTTTCTATAGTGAATAGAGTTAGGCAGGGATATTCACCATTATCGTTT
CAGACCCACCTCCCAACCCCGAGGGGACCCGACAGGCCCGAAGGAATAGAAGAAGAAGGTGGAGAGAGAG
ACAGAGACAGATCCATTCGATTAGTGAACGGATCGGCACTGCGTGCGCCAATTCTGCAGACAAATGGCAG
TATTCATCCACAATTTTAAAAGAAAAGGGGGGATTGGGGGGTACAGTGCAGGGGAAAGAATAGTAGACAT
AATAGCAACAGACATACAAACTAAAGAATTACAAAAACAAATTACAAAAATTCAAAATTTTCGGGTTTAT
TACAGGGACAGCAGAGATCCAGTTTGGTTAATTAAGGTACCGAGGGCCTATTTCCCATGATTCCTTCATA
TTTGCATATACGATACAAGGCTGTTAGAGAGATAATTAGAATTAATTTGACTGTAAACACAAAGATATTA
GTACAAAATACGTGACGTAGAAAGTAATAATTTCTTGGGTAGTTTGCAGTTTTAAAATTATGTTTTAAAA
TGGACTATCATATGCTTACCGTAACTTGAAAGTATTTCGATTTCTTGGCTTTATATATCTTGTGGAAAGG
ACGAAACACCGGTGGAAAGGTAGCTGTGGGA
