Features (pLannotate 1.2.2; 34 found; start..end, strand, type, name):
      1..76      +  misc_RNA       gRNA scaffold: guide RNA scaffold for the Streptococcus pyogenes CRISPR/Cas9 system
    107..617     +  promoter       hPGK promoter: human phosphoglycerate kinase 1 promoter
    666..851     +  CDS            KRAB: Krüppel-associated box (KRAB) transcriptional repression domain from the human zinc finger protein ZNF10 (Margolin et al., 1994)
    873..4976    +  CDS            Cas9: Cas9 (Csn1) endonuclease from the Streptococcus pyogenes Type II CRISPR/Cas system generates RNA-guided double strand breaks in DNA
   5175..5573    +  CDS            BSD: blasticidin S deaminase; Aspergillus terreus BSD; confers resistance to blasticidin
   5574..5595    +  misc_feature   MCS (fragment): pBluescript multiple cloning site
   5598..6186    +  misc_feature   WPRE: woodchuck hepatitis virus posttranscriptional regulatory element
   6237..6256    +  misc_feature   cPPT/CTS (fragment): central polypurine tract and central termination sequence of HIV-1
   6258..6491    +  LTR            3' LTR (ΔU3): self-inactivating 3' long terminal repeat (LTR) from HIV-1
   6523..6747    +  polyA_signal   bGH poly(A) signal: bovine growth hormone polyadenylation signal
   6751..6772    +  promoter       SV40 promoter (fragment): SV40 enhancer and early promoter
   6793..7221    +  rep_origin     f1 ori (sequence partly withheld): f1 bacteriophage origin of replication; arrow indicates direction of (+) strand synthesis
   7235..7564    +  promoter       SV40 promoter: SV40 enhancer and early promoter
   7612..7659    +  promoter       EM7 promoter: synthetic bacterial promoter&nbsp
   7678..8052    +  CDS            BleoR: antibiotic-binding protein; Sh ble from Streptoalloteichus hindustanus; confers resistance to bleomycin, phleomycin, and Zeocin™
   8062..8187    +  CDS            ble (fragment): BLE_KLEPN - Experimental evidence at protein level: Swiss-Prot protein existence level 1. Binding protein with a strong affinity to the bleomycin family of antibiotics. Binds to CL990; an antimitotic-antibiotic compound. From Klebsiella pneumoniae.
   8182..8303    +  polyA_signal   SV40 poly(A) signal: SV40 polyadenylation signal
   8374..8396    -  protein_bind   lac operator (fragment): The lac repressor binds to the lac operator to inhibit transcription in E. coli. This inhibition can be relieved by adding lactose or isopropyl-β-D-thiogalactopyranoside (IPTG). lac repressor encoded by lacI
   8400..8430    -  promoter       lac promoter: promoter for the E. coli lac operon
   8445..8466    -  protein_bind   CAP binding site: CAP binding activates transcription in the presence of cAMP. E. coli catabolite activator protein
   8479..8571    -  CDS            lacI (fragment): lac repressor; lacI; The lac repressor binds to the lac operator to inhibit transcription in E. coli. This inhibition can be relieved by adding lactose or isopropyl-β-D-thiogalactopyranoside (IPTG).
   8754..9342    -  rep_origin     ori: high-copy-number ColE1/pMB1/pBR322/pUC origin of replication
   9513..10373   -  CDS            AmpR: β-lactamase; bla; confers resistance to ampicillin, carbenicillin, and related antibiotics
  10374..10478   -  promoter       AmpR promoter: bla
  10537..10589   -  misc_feature   bom (fragment): basis of mobility region from pBR322
  10744..11123   +  enhancer       CMV enhancer: human cytomegalovirus immediate early enhancer
  11124..11323   +  promoter       CMV promoter: human cytomegalovirus (CMV) immediate early promoter
  11341..11521   +  LTR            5' LTR (truncated): truncated 5' long terminal repeat (LTR) from HIV-1
  11568..11693   +  misc_feature   HIV-1 Ψ: packaging signal of human immunodeficiency virus type 1
  11677..12040   +  CDS            HIV-1 gag (fragment): gag protein from human immunodeficiency virus 1; gag
  12186..12419   +  misc_feature   RRE: The Rev response element (RRE) of HIV-1 allows for Rev-dependent mRNA export from the nucleus to the cytoplasm.
  12796..12896   +  CDS            Rev (fragment): human immunodeficiency virus 1 (HIV-1) Rev protein; rev; enhances nuclear export of unspliced and incompletely spliced viral mRNAs
  12946..13063   +  misc_feature   cPPT/CTS: central polypurine tract and central termination sequence of HIV-1
  13114..13354   +  promoter       U6 promoter: RNA polymerase III promoter for human U6 snRNA
>Addgene plasmid #125393 | Lenti-(BB)-hPGK-KRAB-dCas9-P2A-BlastR rs11257655-guide1 | addgene full sequence | sequence record 251084 | Addgene NGS Result
GTTTTAGAGCTAGAAATAGCAAGTTAAAATAAGGCTAGTCCGTTATCAACTTGAAAAAGTGGCACCGAGT
CGGTGCTTTTTTGAATTCGCTAGCTAGGTCTTGAAAGGGGTTGGGGTTGCGCCTTTTCCAAGGCAGCCCT
GGGTTTGCGCAGGGACGCGGCTGCTCTGGGCGTGGTTCCGGGAAACGCAGCGGCGCCGACCCTGGGTCTC
GCACATTCTTCACGTCCGTTCGCAGCGTCACCCGGATCTTCGCCGCTACCCTTGTGGGCCCCCCGGCGAC
GCTTCCTGCTCCGCCCCTAAGTCGGGAAGGTTCCTTGCGGTTCGCGGCGTGCCGGACGTGACAAACGGAA
GCCGCACGTCTCACTAGTACCCTCGCAGACGGACAGCGCCAGGGAGCAATGGCAGCGCGCCGACCGCGAT
GGGCTGTGGCCAATAGCGGCTGCTCAGCAGGGCGCGCCGAGAGCAGCGGCCGGGAAGGGGCGGTGCGGGA
GGCGGGGTGTGGGGCGGTAGTGTGGGCCCTGTTCCTGCCCGCGCGGTGTTCCGCATTCTGCAAGCCTCCG
GAGCGCACGTCGGCAGTCGGCTCCCTCGTTGACCGAATCACCGACCTCTCTCCCCAGGACCGGTGATCCG
CCACCATGGATGCTAAGTCACTAACTGCCTGGTCCCGGACACTGGTGACCTTCAAGGATGTATTTGTGGA
CTTCACCAGGGAGGAGTGGAAGCTGCTGGACACTGCTCAGCAGATCGTGTACAGAAATGTGATGCTGGAG
AACTATAAGAACCTGGTTTCCTTGGGTTATCAGCTTACTAAGCCAGATGTGATCCTCCGGTTGGAGAAGG
GAGAAGAGCCCGGCGGTTCCGGCGGAGGGTCGATGGACAAGAAGTACAGCATCGGCCTGGCCATCGGCAC
CAACTCTGTCGGCTGGGCCGTGATCACCGACGAGTACAAGGTGCCCAGCAAGAAATTCAAGGTGCTGGGC
AACACCGACCGGCACAGCATCAAGAAGAACCTGATCGGCGCCCTGCTGTTCGACAGCGGAGAAACAGCCG
AGGCCACCCGGCTGAAGAGAACCGCCAGAAGAAGATACACCAGACGGAAGAACCGGATCTGCTATCTGCA
AGAGATCTTCAGCAACGAGATGGCCAAGGTGGACGACAGCTTCTTCCACAGACTGGAAGAGTCCTTCCTG
GTGGAAGAGGATAAGAAGCACGAGCGGCACCCCATCTTCGGCAACATCGTGGACGAGGTGGCCTACCACG
AGAAGTACCCCACCATCTACCACCTGAGAAAGAAACTGGTGGACAGCACCGACAAGGCCGACCTGCGGCT
GATCTATCTGGCCCTGGCCCACATGATCAAGTTCCGGGGCCACTTCCTGATCGAGGGCGACCTGAACCCC
GACAACAGCGACGTGGACAAGCTGTTCATCCAGCTGGTGCAGACCTACAACCAGCTGTTCGAGGAAAACC
CCATCAACGCCAGCGGCGTGGACGCCAAGGCCATCCTGTCTGCCAGACTGAGCAAGAGCAGACGGCTGGA
AAATCTGATCGCCCAGCTGCCCGGCGAGAAGAAGAATGGCCTGTTCGGCAACCTGATTGCCCTGAGCCTG
GGCCTGACCCCCAACTTCAAGAGCAACTTCGACCTGGCCGAGGATGCCAAACTGCAGCTGAGCAAGGACA
CCTACGACGACGACCTGGACAACCTGCTGGCCCAGATCGGCGACCAGTACGCCGACCTGTTTCTGGCCGC
CAAGAACCTGTCCGACGCCATCCTGCTGAGCGACATCCTGAGAGTGAACACCGAGATCACCAAGGCCCCC
CTGAGCGCCTCTATGATCAAGAGATACGACGAGCACCACCAGGACCTGACCCTGCTGAAAGCTCTCGTGC
GGCAGCAGCTGCCTGAGAAGTACAAAGAGATTTTCTTCGACCAGAGCAAGAACGGCTACGCCGGCTACAT
CGATGGCGGAGCCAGCCAGGAAGAGTTCTACAAGTTCATCAAGCCCATCCTGGAAAAGATGGACGGCACC
GAGGAACTGCTCGTGAAGCTGAACAGAGAGGACCTGCTGCGGAAGCAGCGGACCTTCGACAACGGCAGCA
TCCCCCACCAGATCCACCTGGGAGAGCTGCACGCCATTCTGCGGCGGCAGGAAGATTTTTACCCATTCCT
GAAGGACAACCGGGAAAAGATCGAGAAGATCCTGACCTTCCGCATCCCCTACTACGTGGGCCCTCTGGCC
AGGGGAAACAGCAGATTCGCCTGGATGACCAGAAAGAGCGAGGAAACCATCACCCCCTGGAACTTCGAGG
AAGTGGTGGACAAGGGCGCCAGCGCCCAGAGCTTCATCGAGCGGATGACCAACTTCGATAAGAACCTGCC
CAACGAGAAGGTGCTGCCCAAGCACAGCCTGCTGTACGAGTACTTCACCGTGTACAACGAGCTGACCAAA
GTGAAATACGTGACCGAGGGAATGAGAAAGCCCGCCTTCCTGAGCGGCGAGCAGAAAAAAGCCATCGTGG
ACCTGCTGTTCAAGACCAACCGGAAAGTGACCGTGAAGCAGCTGAAAGAGGACTACTTCAAGAAAATCGA
GTGCTTCGACTCCGTGGAAATCTCCGGCGTGGAAGATCGGTTCAACGCCTCCCTGGGCACATACCACGAT
CTGCTGAAAATTATCAAGGACAAGGACTTCCTGGACAATGAGGAAAACGAGGACATTCTGGAAGATATCG
TGCTGACCCTGACACTGTTTGAGGACAGAGAGATGATCGAGGAACGGCTGAAAACCTATGCCCACCTGTT
CGACGACAAAGTGATGAAGCAGCTGAAGCGGCGGAGATACACCGGCTGGGGCAGGCTGAGCCGGAAGCTG
ATCAACGGCATCCGGGACAAGCAGTCCGGCAAGACAATCCTGGATTTCCTGAAGTCCGACGGCTTCGCCA
ACAGAAACTTCATGCAGCTGATCCACGACGACAGCCTGACCTTTAAAGAGGACATCCAGAAAGCCCAGGT
GTCCGGCCAGGGCGATAGCCTGCACGAGCACATTGCCAATCTGGCCGGCAGCCCCGCCATTAAGAAGGGC
ATCCTGCAGACAGTGAAGGTGGTGGACGAGCTCGTGAAAGTGATGGGCCGGCACAAGCCCGAGAACATCG
TGATCGAAATGGCCAGAGAGAACCAGACCACCCAGAAGGGACAGAAGAACAGCCGCGAGAGAATGAAGCG
GATCGAAGAGGGCATCAAAGAGCTGGGCAGCCAGATCCTGAAAGAACACCCCGTGGAAAACACCCAGCTG
CAGAACGAGAAGCTGTACCTGTACTACCTGCAGAATGGGCGGGATATGTACGTGGACCAGGAACTGGACA
TCAACCGGCTGTCCGACTACGATGTGGACGCTATCGTGCCTCAGAGCTTTCTGAAGGACGACTCCATCGA
TAACAAAGTGCTGACTCGGAGCGACAAGAACCGGGGCAAGAGCGACAACGTGCCCTCCGAAGAGGTCGTG
AAGAAGATGAAGAACTACTGGCGCCAGCTGCTGAATGCCAAGCTGATTACCCAGAGGAAGTTCGACAATC
TGACCAAGGCCGAGAGAGGCGGCCTGAGCGAACTGGATAAGGCCGGCTTCATCAAGAGACAGCTGGTGGA
AACCCGGCAGATCACAAAGCACGTGGCACAGATCCTGGACTCCCGGATGAACACTAAGTACGACGAGAAC
GACAAACTGATCCGGGAAGTGAAAGTGATCACCCTGAAGTCCAAGCTGGTGTCCGATTTCCGGAAGGATT
TCCAGTTTTACAAAGTGCGCGAGATCAACAACTACCACCACGCCCACGACGCCTACCTGAACGCCGTCGT
GGGAACCGCCCTGATCAAAAAGTACCCTAAGCTGGAAAGCGAGTTCGTGTACGGCGACTACAAGGTGTAC
GACGTGCGGAAGATGATCGCCAAGAGCGAGCAGGAAATCGGCAAGGCTACCGCCAAGTACTTCTTCTACA
GCAACATCATGAACTTTTTCAAGACCGAGATTACCCTGGCCAACGGCGAGATCCGGAAGCGGCCTCTGAT
CGAGACAAACGGCGAAACAGGCGAGATCGTGTGGGATAAGGGCCGGGACTTTGCCACCGTGCGGAAAGTG
CTGTCTATGCCCCAAGTGAATATCGTGAAAAAGACCGAGGTGCAGACAGGCGGCTTCAGCAAAGAGTCTA
TCCTGCCCAAGAGGAACAGCGACAAGCTGATCGCCAGAAAGAAGGACTGGGACCCTAAGAAGTACGGCGG
CTTCGACAGCCCCACCGTGGCCTATTCTGTGCTGGTGGTGGCCAAAGTGGAAAAGGGCAAGTCCAAGAAA
CTGAAGAGTGTGAAAGAGCTGCTGGGGATCACCATCATGGAAAGAAGCAGCTTCGAGAAGAATCCCATCG
ACTTTCTGGAAGCCAAGGGCTACAAAGAAGTGAAAAAGGACCTGATCATCAAGCTGCCTAAGTACTCCCT
GTTCGAGCTGGAAAACGGCCGGAAGAGAATGCTGGCCTCTGCCGGCGAACTGCAGAAGGGAAACGAACTG
GCCCTGCCCTCCAAATATGTGAACTTCCTGTACCTGGCCAGCCACTATGAGAAGCTGAAGGGCTCCCCCG
AGGATAATGAGCAGAAACAGCTGTTTGTGGAACAGCACAAACACTACCTGGACGAGATCATCGAGCAGAT
CAGCGAGTTCTCCAAGAGAGTGATCCTGGCCGACGCTAATCTGGACAAGGTGCTGAGCGCCTACAACAAG
CACAGAGACAAGCCTATCAGAGAGCAGGCCGAGAATATCATCCACCTGTTTACCCTGACCAGTCTGGGAG
CCCCTGCCGCCTTCAAGTACTTTGACACCACCATCGACCGGAAGAGGTACACCAGCACCAAAGAGGTGCT
GGACGCCACCCTGATCCACCAGAGCATCACCGGCCTGTACGAGACACGGATCGACCTGTCTCAGCTGGGA
GGCGACGCCTATCCCTATGACGTGCCCGATTATGCCAGCCTGGGCAGCGGCTCCCCCAAGAAAAAACGCA
AGGTGGAAGATCCTAAGAAAAAGCGGAAAGTGGACGGCATTGGTAGTGGGAGCAACGGCAGCAGCGGGGA
TCCGGCCGCAACAAACTTCTCTCTGCTGAAACAAGCCGGAGATGTCGAAGAGAATCCTGGACCGATGGCC
AAGCCTTTGTCTCAAGAAGAATCCACCCTCATTGAAAGAGCAACGGCTACAATCAACAGCATCCCCATCT
CTGAAGACTACAGCGTCGCCAGCGCAGCTCTCTCTAGCGACGGCCGCATCTTCACTGGTGTCAATGTATA
TCATTTTACTGGGGGACCTTGTGCAGAACTCGTGGTGCTGGGCACTGCTGCTGCTGCGGCAGCTGGCAAC
CTGACTTGTATCGTCGCGATCGGAAATGAGAACAGGGGCATCTTGAGCCCCTGCGGACGGTGCCGACAGG
TGCTTCTCGATCTGCATCCTGGGATCAAAGCCATAGTGAAGGACAGTGATGGACAGCCGACGGCAGTTGG
GATTCGTGAATTGCTGCCCTCTGGTTATGTGTGGGAGGGCTAAGAATTCGATATCAAGCTTATCGGTAAT
CAACCTCTGGATTACAAAATTTGTGAAAGATTGACTGGTATTCTTAACTATGTTGCTCCTTTTACGCTAT
GTGGATACGCTGCTTTAATGCCTTTGTATCATGCTATTGCTTCCCGTATGGCTTTCATTTTCTCCTCCTT
GTATAAATCCTGGTTGCTGTCTCTTTATGAGGAGTTGTGGCCCGTTGTCAGGCAACGTGGCGTGGTGTGC
ACTGTGTTTGCTGACGCAACCCCCACTGGTTGGGGCATTGCCACCACCTGTCAGCTCCTTTCCGGGACTT
TCGCTTTCCCCCTCCCTATTGCCACGGCGGAACTCATCGCCGCCTGCCTTGCCCGCTGCTGGACAGGGGC
TCGGCTGTTGGGCACTGACAATTCCGTGGTGTTGTCGGGGAAATCATCGTCCTTTCCTTGGCTGCTCGCC
TGTGTTGCCACCTGGATTCTGCGCGGGACGTCCTTCTGCTACGTCCCTTCGGCCCTCAATCCAGCGGACC
TTCCTTCCCGCGGCCTGCTGCCGGCTCTGCGGCCTCTTCCGCGTCTTCGCCTTCGCCCTCAGACGAGTCG
GATCTCCCTTTGGGCCGCCTCCCCGCGTCGACTTTAAGACCAATGACTTACAAGGCAGCTGTAGATCTTA
GCCACTTTTTAAAAGAAAAGGGGGGACTGGAAGGGCTAATTCACTCCCAACGAAGACAAGATCTGCTTTT
TGCTTGTACTGGGTCTCTCTGGTTAGACCAGATCTGAGCCTGGGAGCTCTCTGGCTAACTAGGGAACCCA
CTGCTTAAGCCTCAATAAAGCTTGCCTTGAGTGCTTCAAGTAGTGTGTGCCCGTCTGTTGTGTGACTCTG
GTAACTAGAGATCCCTCAGACCCTTTTAGTCAGTGTGGAAAATCTCTAGCAGGGCCCGTTTAAACCCGCT
GATCAGCCTCGACTGTGCCTTCTAGTTGCCAGCCATCTGTTGTTTGCCCCTCCCCCGTGCCTTCCTTGAC
CCTGGAAGGTGCCACTCCCACTGTCCTTTCCTAATAAAATGAGGAAATTGCATCGCATTGTCTGAGTAGG
TGTCATTCTATTCTGGGGGGTGGGGTGGGGCAGGACAGCAAGGGGGAGGATTGGGAAGACAATAGCAGGC
ATGCTGGGGATGCGGTGGGCTCTATGGCTTCTGAGGCGGAAAGAACCAGCTGGGGCTCTAGGGGGTATCC
CC
[124 nt withheld, positions 6793-6916]
C
[91 nt withheld, positions 6918-7008]
A
[49 nt withheld, positions 7010-7058]
CCTTTGACGTTGGAGTCCACGTTCTTT
[37 nt withheld, positions 7086-7122]
ACCCTATCTCGGTCTATTCTTTTGATTTATAAGGGATTTTGCCGATTTCGGCCTATTGGTTAAAAAATGA
GCTGATTTAACAAAAATTTAACGCGAATTAATTCTGTGGAATGTGTGTCAGTTAGGGTGTGGAAAGTCCC
CAGGCTCCCCAGCAGGCAGAAGTATGCAAAGCATGCATCTCAATTAGTCAGCAACCAGGTGTGGAAAGTC
CCCAGGCTCCCCAGCAGGCAGAAGTATGCAAAGCATGCATCTCAATTAGTCAGCAACCATAGTCCCGCCC
CTAACTCCGCCCATCCCGCCCCTAACTCCGCCCAGTTCCGCCCATTCTCCGCCCCATGGCTGACTAATTT
TTTTTATTTATGCAGAGGCCGAGGCCGCCTCTGCCTCTGAGCTATTCCAGAAGTAGTGAGGAGGCTTTTT
TGGAGGCCTAGGCTTTTGCAAAAAGCTCCCGGGAGCTTGTATATCCATTTTCGGATCTGATCAGCACGTG
TTGACAATTAATCATCGGCATAGTATATCGGCATAGTATAATACGACAAGGTGAGGAACTAAACCATGGC
CAAGTTGACCAGTGCCGTTCCGGTGCTCACCGCGCGCGACGTCGCCGGAGCGGTCGAGTTCTGGACCGAC
CGGCTCGGGTTCTCCCGGGACTTCGTGGAGGACGACTTCGCCGGTGTGGTCCGGGACGACGTGACCCTGT
TCATCAGCGCGGTCCAGGACCAGGTGGTGCCGGACAACACCCTGGCCTGGGTGTGGGTGCGCGGCCTGGA
CGAGCTGTACGCCGAGTGGTCGGAGGTCGTGTCCACGAACTTCCGGGACGCCTCCGGGCCGGCCATGACC
GAGATCGGCGAGCAGCCGTGGGGGCGGGAGTTCGCCCTGCGCGACCCGGCCGGCAACTGCGTGCACTTCG
TGGCCGAGGAGCAGGACTGACACGTGCTACGAGATTTCGATTCCACCGCCGCCTTCTATGAAAGGTTGGG
CTTCGGAATCGTTTTCCGGGACGCCGGCTGGATGATCCTCCAGCGCGGGGATCTCATGCTGGAGTTCTTC
GCCCACCCCAACTTGTTTATTGCAGCTTATAATGGTTACAAATAAAGCAATAGCATCACAAATTTCACAA
ATAAAGCATTTTTTTCACTGCATTCTAGTTGTGGTTTGTCCAAACTCATCAATGTATCTTATCATGTCTG
TATACCGTCGACCTCTAGCTAGAGCTTGGCGTAATCATGGTCATAGCTGTTTCCTGTGTGAAATTGTTAT
CCGCTCACAATTCCACACAACATACGAGCCGGAAGCATAAAGTGTAAAGCCTGGGGTGCCTAATGAGTGA
GCTAACTCACATTAATTGCGTTGCGCTCACTGCCCGCTTTCCAGTCGGGAAACCTGTCGTGCCAGCTGCA
TTAATGAATCGGCCAACGCGCGGGGAGAGGCGGTTTGCGTATTGGGCGCTCTTCCGCTTCCTCGCTCACT
GACTCGCTGCGCTCGGTCGTTCGGCTGCGGCGAGCGGTATCAGCTCACTCAAAGGCGGTAATACGGTTAT
CCACAGAATCAGGGGATAACGCAGGAAAGAACATGTGAGCAAAAGGCCAGCAAAAGGCCAGGAACCGTAA
AAAGGCCGCGTTGCTGGCGTTTTTCCATAGGCTCCGCCCCCCTGACGAGCATCACAAAAATCGACGCTCA
AGTCAGAGGTGGCGAAACCCGACAGGACTATAAAGATACCAGGCGTTTCCCCCTGGAAGCTCCCTCGTGC
GCTCTCCTGTTCCGACCCTGCCGCTTACCGGATACCTGTCCGCCTTTCTCCCTTCGGGAAGCGTGGCGCT
TTCTCATAGCTCACGCTGTAGGTATCTCAGTTCGGTGTAGGTCGTTCGCTCCAAGCTGGGCTGTGTGCAC
GAACCCCCCGTTCAGCCCGACCGCTGCGCCTTATCCGGTAACTATCGTCTTGAGTCCAACCCGGTAAGAC
ACGACTTATCGCCACTGGCAGCAGCCACTGGTAACAGGATTAGCAGAGCGAGGTATGTAGGCGGTGCTAC
AGAGTTCTTGAAGTGGTGGCCTAACTACGGCTACACTAGAAGAACAGTATTTGGTATCTGCGCTCTGCTG
AAGCCAGTTACCTTCGGAAAAAGAGTTGGTAGCTCTTGATCCGGCAAACAAACCACCGCTGGTAGCGGTG
GTTTTTTTGTTTGCAAGCAGCAGATTACGCGCAGAAAAAAAGGATCTCAAGAAGATCCTTTGATCTTTTC
TACGGGGTCTGACGCTCAGTGGAACGAAAACTCACGTTAAGGGATTTTGGTCATGAGATTATCAAAAAGG
ATCTTCACCTAGATCCTTTTAAATTAAAAATGAAGTTTTAAATCAATCTAAAGTATATATGAGTAAACTT
GGTCTGACAGTTACCAATGCTTAATCAGTGAGGCACCTATCTCAGCGATCTGTCTATTTCGTTCATCCAT
AGTTGCCTGACTCCCCGTCGTGTAGATAACTACGATACGGGAGGGCTTACCATCTGGCCCCAGTGCTGCA
ATGATACCGCGAGACCCACGCTCACCGGCTCCAGATTTATCAGCAATAAACCAGCCAGCCGGAAGGGCCG
AGCGCAGAAGTGGTCCTGCAACTTTATCCGCCTCCATCCAGTCTATTAATTGTTGCCGGGAAGCTAGAGT
AAGTAGTTCGCCAGTTAATAGTTTGCGCAACGTTGTTGCCATTGCTACAGGCATCGTGGTGTCACGCTCG
TCGTTTGGTATGGCTTCATTCAGCTCCGGTTCCCAACGATCAAGGCGAGTTACATGATCCCCCATGTTGT
GCAAAAAAGCGGTTAGCTCCTTCGGTCCTCCGATCGTTGTCAGAAGTAAGTTGGCCGCAGTGTTATCACT
CATGGTTATGGCAGCACTGCATAATTCTCTTACTGTCATGCCATCCGTAAGATGCTTTTCTGTGACTGGT
GAGTACTCAACCAAGTCATTCTGAGAATAGTGTATGCGGCGACCGAGTTGCTCTTGCCCGGCGTCAATAC
GGGATAATACCGCGCCACATAGCAGAACTTTAAAAGTGCTCATCATTGGAAAACGTTCTTCGGGGCGAAA
ACTCTCAAGGATCTTACCGCTGTTGAGATCCAGTTCGATGTAACCCACTCGTGCACCCAACTGATCTTCA
GCATCTTTTACTTTCACCAGCGTTTCTGGGTGAGCAAAAACAGGAAGGCAAAATGCCGCAAAAAAGGGAA
TAAGGGCGACACGGAAATGTTGAATACTCATACTCTTCCTTTTTCAATATTATTGAAGCATTTATCAGGG
TTATTGTCTCATGAGCGGATACATATTTGAATGTATTTAGAAAAATAAACAAATAGGGGTTCCGCGCACA
TTTCCCCGAAAAGTGCCACCTGACGTCGACGGATCGGGAGATCTCCCGATCCCCTATGGTGCACTCTCAG
TACAATCTGCTCTGATGCCGCATAGTTAAGCCAGTATCTGCTCCCTGCTTGTGTGTTGGAGGTCGCTGAG
TAGTGCGCGAGCAAAATTTAAGCTACAACAAGGCAAGGCTTGACCGACAATTGCATGAAGAATCTGCTTA
GGGTTAGGCGTTTTGCGCTGCTTCGCGATGTACGGGCCAGATATACGCGTTGACATTGATTATTGACTAG
TTATTAATAGTAATCAATTACGGGGTCATTAGTTCATAGCCCATATATGGAGTTCCGCGTTACATAACTT
ACGGTAAATGGCCCGCCTGGCTGACCGCCCAACGACCCCCGCCCATTGACGTCAATAATGACGTATGTTC
CCATAGTAACGCCAATAGGGACTTTCCATTGACGTCAATGGGTGGAGTATTTACGGTAAACTGCCCACTT
GGCAGTACATCAAGTGTATCATATGCCAAGTACGCCCCCTATTGACGTCAATGACGGTAAATGGCCCGCC
TGGCATTATGCCCAGTACATGACCTTATGGGACTTTCCTACTTGGCAGTACATCTACGTATTAGTCATCG
CTATTACCATGGTGATGCGGTTTTGGCAGTACATCAATGGGCGTGGATAGCGGTTTGACTCACGGGGATT
TCCAAGTCTCCACCCCATTGACGTCAATGGGAGTTTGTTTTGGCACCAAAATCAACGGGACTTTCCAAAA
TGTCGTAACAACTCCGCCCCATTGACGCAAATGGGCGGTAGGCGTGTACGGTGGGAGGTCTATATAAGCA
GCGCGTTTTGCCTGTACTGGGTCTCTCTGGTTAGACCAGATCTGAGCCTGGGAGCTCTCTGGCTAACTAG
GGAACCCACTGCTTAAGCCTCAATAAAGCTTGCCTTGAGTGCTTCAAGTAGTGTGTGCCCGTCTGTTGTG
TGACTCTGGTAACTAGAGATCCCTCAGACCCTTTTAGTCAGTGTGGAAAATCTCTAGCAGTGGCGCCCGA
ACAGGGACTTGAAAGCGAAAGGGAAACCAGAGGAGCTCTCTCGACGCAGGACTCGGCTTGCTGAAGCGCG
CACGGCAAGAGGCGAGGGGCGGCGACTGGTGAGTACGCCAAAAATTTTGACTAGCGGAGGCTAGAAGGAG
AGAGATGGGTGCGAGAGCGTCAGTATTAAGCGGGGGAGAATTAGATCGCGATGGGAAAAAATTCGGTTAA
GGCCAGGGGGAAAGAAAAAATATAAATTAAAACATATAGTATGGGCAAGCAGGGAGCTAGAACGATTCGC
AGTTAATCCTGGCCTGTTAGAAACATCAGAAGGCTGTAGACAAATACTGGGACAGCTACAACCATCCCTT
CAGACAGGATCAGAAGAACTTAGATCATTATATAATACAGTAGCAACCCTCTATTGTGTGCATCAAAGGA
TAGAGATAAAAGACACCAAGGAAGCTTTAGACAAGATAGAGGAAGAGCAAAACAAAAGTAAGACCACCGC
ACAGCAAGCGGCCGCTGATCTTCAGACCTGGAGGAGGAGATATGAGGGACAATTGGAGAAGTGAATTATA
TAAATATAAAGTAGTAAAAATTGAACCATTAGGAGTAGCACCCACCAAGGCAAAGAGAAGAGTGGTGCAG
AGAGAAAAAAGAGCAGTGGGAATAGGAGCTTTGTTCCTTGGGTTCTTGGGAGCAGCAGGAAGCACTATGG
GCGCAGCGTCAATGACGCTGACGGTACAGGCCAGACAATTATTGTCTGGTATAGTGCAGCAGCAGAACAA
TTTGCTGAGGGCTATTGAGGCGCAACAGCATCTGTTGCAACTCACAGTCTGGGGCATCAAGCAGCTCCAG
GCAAGAATCCTGGCTGTGGAAAGATACCTAAAGGATCAACAGCTCCTGGGGATTTGGGGTTGCTCTGGAA
AACTCATTTGCACCACTGCTGTGCCTTGGAATGCTAGTTGGAGTAATAAATCTCTGGAACAGATTTGGAA
TCACACGACCTGGATGGAGTGGGACAGAGAAATTAACAATTACACAAGCTTAATACACTCCTTAATTGAA
GAATCGCAAAACCAGCAAGAAAAGAATGAACAAGAATTATTGGAATTAGATAAATGGGCAAGTTTGTGGA
ATTGGTTTAACATAACAAATTGGCTGTGGTATATAAAATTATTCATAATGATAGTAGGAGGCTTGGTAGG
TTTAAGAATAGTTTTTGCTGTACTTTCTATAGTGAATAGAGTTAGGCAGGGATATTCACCATTATCGTTT
CAGACCCACCTCCCAACCCCGAGGGGACCCGACAGGCCCGAAGGAATAGAAGAAGAAGGTGGAGAGAGAG
ACAGAGACAGATCCATTCGATTAGTGAACGGATCGGCACTGCGTGCGCCAATTCTGCAGACAAATGGCAG
TATTCATCCACAATTTTAAAAGAAAAGGGGGGATTGGGGGGTACAGTGCAGGGGAAAGAATAGTAGACAT
AATAGCAACAGACATACAAACTAAAGAATTACAAAAACAAATTACAAAAATTCAAAATTTTCGGGTTTAT
TACAGGGACAGCAGAGATCCAGTTTGGTTAATTAAGGTACCGAGGGCCTATTTCCCATGATTCCTTCATA
TTTGCATATACGATACAAGGCTGTTAGAGAGATAATTAGAATTAATTTGACTGTAAACACAAAGATATTA
GTACAAAATACGTGACGTAGAAAGTAATAATTTCTTGGGTAGTTTGCAGTTTTAAAATTATGTTTTAAAA
TGGACTATCATATGCTTACCGTAACTTGAAAGTATTTCGATTTCTTGGCTTTATATATCTTGTGGAAAGG
ACGAAACACCGGTGGAAAGGTAGCTGTGGGA
