>Addgene plasmid #125393 | Lenti-(BB)-hPGK-KRAB-dCas9-P2A-BlastR rs11257655-guide1 | depositor partial sequence | sequence record 239964 | Guide RNA, gRNA scaffold
NNGGACGAAACACCGGTGGAAAGGTAGCTGTGGGAGTTTTAGAGCTAGAAATAGCAAGTTAAAATAAGGC
TAGTCCGTTATCAACTTGAAAAAGTGGCACCGAGTCGGTGCTTTTTTGAATTCGCTAGCTAGGTCTTGAA
AGGGGTTGGGGTTGCGCCTTTTCCAAGGCAGCCCTGGGTTTGCGCAGGGACGCGGCTGCTCTGGGCGTGG
TTCCGGGAAACGCANCGGCGCCGACCCTGGGTCTCGCACATTCTTCACGTCCGTTCGCAGCGNCNCCCGG
ATCTTCGNCNCTACCCTTGTGGGCCCCCNGGCGACGCTTCCTGCTCCGNCNCNAAGTCGGGAAGGTTCCT
TGCNGNTCGNGGCGN
